>Addgene plasmid #229367 | pXTK130 [Linker_SynTer-L5_PartType5-10] | addgene full sequence | sequence record 464849 | Addgene NGS Result
TTGAGATCCTTTTTTTCTGCGCGTAATCTGCTGCTTGCAAACAAAAAAACCACCGCTACCAGCGGTGGTT
TGTTTGCCGGATCAAGAGCTACCAACTCTTTTTCCGAAGGTAACTGGCTTCAGCAGAGCGCAGATACCAA
ATACTGTTCTTCTAGTGTAGCCGTAGTTAGGCCACCACTTCAAGAACTCTGTAGCACCGCCTACATACCT
CGCTCTGCTAATCCTGTTACCAGTGGCTGCTGCCAGTGGCGATAAGTCGTGTCTTACCGGGTTGGACTCA
AGACGATAGTTACCGGATAAGGCGCAGCGGTCGGGCTGAACGGGGGGTTCGTGCACACAGCCCAGCTTGG
AGCGAACGACCTACACCGAACTGAGATACCTACAGCGTGAGCTATGAGAAAGCGCCACGCTTCCCGAAGG
GAGAAAGGCGGACAGGTATCCGGTAAGCGGCAGGGTCGGAACAGGAGAGCGCACGAGGGAGCTTCCAGGG
GGAAACGCCTGGTATCTTTATAGTCCTGTCGGGTTTCGCCACCTCTGACTTGAGCGTCGATTTTTGTGAT
GCTCGTCAGGGGGGCGGAGCCTATGGAAAAACGCCAGCAACGCGAGTCGGTCTCTAACGCATATGCCCAC
TAAGAGTTTGTAGAAACGCAAAAAGGCCATCCGTCAGGATGGCCTTCTGCTTAATTTGATGGTTATCAGA
AGAGTGTAAGCGGGTTGACTATACATGAGACCAGAGTAGCCCGCCTAATGAGCGGGCTTTTTTTTAATTC
CCCTATTTGTTTATTTTTCTAAATACATTCAAATATGTATCCGCTCATGAGACAATAACCCTGATAAATG
CTTCAATAATATTGAAAAAGGAAGAGTATGAGCATTCAGCATTTTCGTGTGGCGCTGATTCCGTTTTTTG
CGGCGTTTTGCCTGCCGGTGTTTGCGCATCCGGAAACCCTGGTGAAAGTGAAAGATGCGGAAGATCAACT
GGGTGCGCGCGTGGGCTATATTGAACTGGATCTGAACAGCGGCAAAATTCTGGAATCTTTTCGTCCGGAA
GAACGTTTTCCGATGATGAGCACCTTTAAAGTGCTGCTGTGCGGTGCGGTTCTGAGCCGTGTGGATGCGG
GCCAGGAACAACTGGGCCGTCGTATTCATTATAGCCAGAACGATCTGGTGGAATATAGCCCGGTGACCGA
AAAACATCTGACCGATGGCATGACCGTGCGTGAACTGTGCAGCGCGGCGATTACCATGAGCGATAACACC
GCGGCGAACCTGCTGCTGACGACCATTGGCGGTCCGAAAGAACTGACCGCGTTTCTGCATAACATGGGCG
ATCATGTGACCCGTCTGGATCGTTGGGAACCGGAACTGAACGAAGCGATTCCGAACGATGAACGTGATAC
CACCATGCCGGCAGCAATGGCGACCACCCTGCGTAAACTGCTGACGGGTGAGCTGCTGACCCTGGCAAGC
CGCCAGCAACTGATTGATTGGATGGAAGCGGATAAAGTGGCGGGTCCGCTGCTGCGTAGCGCGCTGCCGG
CTGGCTGGTTTATTGCGGATAAAAGCGGTGCGGGCGAACGTGGCAGCCGTGGCATTATTGCGGCGCTGGG
CCCGGATGGTAAACCGAGCCGTATTGTGGTGATTTATACCACCGGCAGCCAGGCGACGATGGATGAACGT
AACCGTCAGATTGCGGAAATTGGCGCGAGCCTGATTAAACATTGGTAAACCGATACAATTAAAGGCTCCT
TTTGGAGCCTTTTTTTTTGGACGACCCTTGTCAGATCAAAGGATCTTC
Features (pLannotate 1.2.2; 5 found; start..end, strand, type, name):
      1..589     +  rep_origin     ori: high-copy-number ColE1/pMB1/pBR322/pUC origin of replication
    651..678     -  terminator     rrnB T2 terminator: transcription terminator T2 from the E. coli rrnB gene
    776..867     +  promoter       AmpR promoter: bla
    868..1725    +  CDS            bla: BLAT_ECOLX - Experimental evidence at protein level: Swiss-Prot protein existence level 1. TEM-type are the most prevalent beta-lactamases in enterobacteria; they hydrolyze the beta-lactam bond in susceptible beta-lactam antibiotics, thus conferring resistance to penicillins and cephalosporins. TEM-3 and TEM-4 are capable of hydrolyzing cefotaxime and ceftazidime. TEM-5 is capable of hydrolyzing ceftazidime. TEM-6 is capable of hydrolyzing ceftazidime and aztreonam. TEM-8/CAZ-2, TEM- 16/CAZ-7 and TEM-24/CAZ-6 are markedly active against ceftazidime. IRT- 4 shows resistance to beta-lactamase in
   1732..1771    +  terminator     fd terminator: central terminator from bacteriophage fd (Otsuka and Kunisawa, 1982)
