[The description below was written by a language model from this plasmid's Addgene catalogue record and pLannotate feature annotations shown in this document.]
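Description:
pXTK130 is a small part plasmid (about 1.8 kb) from the XanthoMoClo toolkit, a modular Golden Gate cloning system developed for genetic engineering of bacteria in the genera Xanthobacter and Roseixanthobacter. It is built on the pXTK backbone, catalogued as a bacterial expression vector, and is maintained in E. coli under ampicillin selection. The annotated sequence shows a ColE1/pMB1-family origin of replication and a TEM-type beta-lactamase gene (bla) driven by its native AmpR promoter. The automated annotation labels the origin as a high-copy type, whereas the catalogue entry lists the plasmid as low copy. The record does not resolve this difference.

The payload is a synthetic element named SynTer-L5 Linker, designated as spanning part types 5 through 10 in the toolkit's assembly scheme. The name suggests a synthetic terminator combined with a linker that bridges several consecutive part positions, so that an assembly can be closed without supplying separate parts for each of those slots, but the record does not describe its function explicitly. The feature table does not annotate the insert itself. The only additional features detected are an rrnB T2 terminator in reverse orientation shortly after the origin and a bacteriophage fd terminator just downstream of bla. Whether either belongs to the part or simply insulates the backbone from read-through transcription cannot be determined from the annotation. The Type IIS restriction sites used for Golden Gate excision are also not listed, and the 5′ cloning site is recorded as unknown. The plasmid serves as a storage and donor vector, supplying this part for hierarchical assembly of larger constructs rather than expressing a gene product itself.
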