Addgene plasmid #229367: pXTK130 [Linker_SynTer-L5_PartType5-10]
Purpose: XanthoMoClo Golden Gate Part Plasmid for cloning, contains Linker_SynTer-L5_PartType5-10
Depositing lab: Michael Springer. Depositing organization: Harvard Medical School. Publication: XanthoMoClo horizontal line A Robust Modular Cloning Genetic Toolkit for the Genera Xanthobacter and Roseixanthobacter. Soltysiak MPM, Ory ALH, Lee AD, Christophersen CE, Jalihal AP, Springer M. ACS Synth Biol. 2025 Apr 18;14(4):1173-1190. doi: 10.1021/acssynbio.4c00806. Epub 2025 Mar 13. PubMed 40080684.
Backbone
  Vector backbone: pXTK
  Vector type: Bacterial Expression
Growth in bacteria
  Bacterial resistance: Ampicillin, 100 μg/mL
  Growth temperature: 37°C
  Growth strain: DH5alpha
  Copy number: Low Copy
Gene/Insert
  Gene/Insert name: SynTer-L5 Linker (alt name: Linker_SynTer-L5_PartType5-10)
  Species: Synthetic
  Cloning method: Restriction Enzyme; 5′ cloning site unknown (unknown if destroyed)
Terms and licenses: Academic/Nonprofit Terms; Industry Terms: Not Available to Industry
How to cite: pXTK130 [Linker_SynTer-L5_PartType5-10] was a gift from Michael Springer (Addgene plasmid # 229367 ; http://n2t.net/addgene:229367 ; RRID:Addgene_229367)
